>Addgene plasmid #30093 | HL 3904 (=HL 770 + pHL 991) | addgene partial sequence | sequence record 35278 | 30093 with GFP-R
CTTCTCCTTTACGCATGCTCGCGGTACCTTTAATCAGGTTGTTCAGGTTAGTGACATAAGTCTGATGGTG
CTTGCCGTAGTGATACTCGATGGTTTCCGCAGAAATGTGCGGTGCCAGAGCATCTTTAGCATATGGTAGT
GCAGGTAATTCGAATGACATTGCTACTCTCCTTTATTATTAATTTGCATACGTACAATAGCCTTATTGTG
CGTATGGTCGACAGTCTCTCTATCACTGATAGGGATGTCAATCTCTATCACTGATAGGGACTCGAGGTGA
AGACGAAAGGGCCTCGTGATACGCCTATTTTTATAGGTTAATGTCATGATAATAATGGTTTCTTAGACGT
CAGGTGGCACTTTTCGGGGAAATGTGCGCGGAACCCCTATTTGTTTATTTTTCTAAATACATTCAAATAT
GTATCCGCTCATGAGACAATAACCCTGATAAATGCTTCAATAATATTGAAAAAGGAAGAGTATGAGTATT
CAACATTTCCGTGTCGCCCTTATTCCCTTTTTTGCGGCATTTTGCCTTCCTGTTTTTGCTCACCCAGAAA
CGCTGGTGAAAGTAAAAGATGCTGAAGATCAGTTGGGTGCACGAGTGGGTTACATCGAACTGGATCTCAA
CAGCGGTAAGATCCTTGAGAGTTTTCGCCCCGAAGAACGTTTTCCAATGATGAGCACTTTTAAAGTTCTG
CTATGTGGCGCGGTATTATCCCGTATTGACGCCGGGCAAGAGCAACTCGGTCGCCGCATACACTATTCTC
AGAATGACTTGGTTGAGTACTCA
