>Addgene plasmid #30093 | HL 3904 (=HL 770 + pHL 991) | addgene partial sequence | sequence record 36934 | GFP-F 5'-GGTCCTTCTTGAGTTTGTAAC-3'
TGGATGAGCTCTACAAATAAAAGCTAGCTTGGCTGTTTTGGCGGATGAGAGAAGATTTTCAGCCTGATAC
AGATTAAATCAGAACGCAGAAGCGGTCTGATAAAACAGAATTTGCCTGGCGGCAGTAGCGCGGTGGTCCC
ACCTGACCCCATGCCGAACTCAGAAGTGAAACGCCGTAGCGCCGATGGTAGTGTGGGGTCTCCCCATGCG
AGAGTAGGGAACTGCCAGGCATCAAATAAAACGAAAGGCTCAGTCGAAAGACTGGGCCTTTCGTTTTATC
TGTTGTTTGTCGGTGAACGCTCTCCTGAGTAGGACAAATCCGCCGGGAGCGGATTTGAACGTTGCGAAGC
AACGGCCCGGAGGGTGGCGGGCAGGACGCCCGCCATAAACTGCCAGGCATCAAATTAAGCAGAAGGCCAT
CCTGACGGATGGCCTTTTTGCGTTTCTACAAACTCTTTTGTTTATTTTTCTAAATACATTCAAATATGTA
TCCGCTCAGGATCCTCCCTATCAGTGATAGAGATTGACATCCCTATCAGTGATAGAGATACTCCCGGGGC
GATCAGGAAGACCCTCGCGGAGAACCTGAAAGCACGACATTGCTCACATTGCTTCCAGTATTACTTAGCC
AGCCGGGTGCTGGCTTTTTTTTTGATCTTTCGTTCTCAATTTATCCACAAGCTTTAATCGTACAGGGTAG
TACAAATAAAAAAGGCACGTCAGATGACGTGCCTTTTTTCTTGTGAGCAGTGAATTCGATCCATAAATGT
GAGCGGATAACATTGACATTGTGAGCGGATAACAAGATACT
