>Addgene plasmid #30093 | HL 3904 (=HL 770 + pHL 991) | depositor partial sequence | sequence record 36937 | vector backbone, ColE (from pZ system) + AmpR
CCCGGGGGATCCCATGGTACGCGTGCTAGAGGCATCAAATAAAACGAAAGGCTCAGTCGAAAGACTGGGC
CTTTCGTTTTATCTGTTGTTTGTCGGTGAACGCTCTCCTGAGTAGGACAAATCCGCCGCCCTAGACCTAG
GCGTTCGGCTGCGGCGAGCGGTATCAGCTCACTCAAAGGCGGTAATACGGTTATCCACAGAATCAGGGGA
TAACGCAGGAAAGAACATGTGAGCAAAAGGCCAGCAAAAGGCCAGGAACCGTAAAAAGGCCGCGTTGCTG
GCGTTTTTCCATAGGCTCCGCCCCCCTGACGAGCATCACAAAAATCGACGCTCAAGTCAGAGGTGGCGAA
ACCCGACAGGACTATAAAGATACCAGGCGTTTCCCCCTGGAAGCTCCCTCGTGCGCTCTCCTGTTCCGAC
CCTGCCGCTTACCGGATACCTGTCCGCCTTTCTCCCTTCGGGAAGCGTGGCGCTTTCTCAATGCTCACGC
TGTAGGTATCTCAGTTCGGTGTAGGTCGTTCGCTCCAAGCTGGGCTGTGTGCACGAACCCCCCGTTCAGC
CCGACCGCTGCGCCTTATCCGGTAACTATCGTCTTGAGTCCAACCCGGTAAGACACGACTTATCGCCACT
GGCAGCAGCCACTGGTAACAGGATTAGCAGAGCGAGGTATGTAGGCGGTGCTACAGAGTTCTTGAAGTGG
TGGCCTAACTACGGCTACACTAGAAGGACAGTATTTGGTATCTGCGCTCTGCTGAAGCCAGTTACCTTCG
GAAAAAGAGTTGGTAGCTCTTGATCCGGCAAACAAACCACCGCTGGTAGCGGTGGTTTTTTTGTTTGCAA
GCAGCAGATTACGCGCAGAAAAAAAGGATCTCAAGAAGATCCTTTGATCTTTTCTACGGGGTCTGACGCT
CAGTGGAACGAAAACTCACGTTAAGGGATTTTGGTCATGACTAGTGCTTGGATTCTCACCAATAAAAAAC
GCCCGGCGGCAACCGAGCGTTCTGAACAAATCCAGATGGAGTTCTGAGGTCATTACTGGATCTATCAACA
GGAGTCCAAGCGAGCTCGTAAACTTGGTCTGACAGTTACCAATGCTTAATCAGTGAGGCACCTATCTCAG
CGATCTGTCTATTTCGTTCATCCATAGTTGCCTGACTCCCCGTCGTGTAGATAACTACGATACGGGAGGG
CTTACCATCTGGCCCCAGTGCTGCAATGATACCGCGAGACCCACGCTCACCGGCTCCAGATTTATCAGCA
ATAAACCAGCCAGCCGGAAGGGCCGAGCGCAGAAGTGGTCCTGCAACTTTATCCGCCTCCATCCAGTCTA
TTAATTGTTGCCGGGAAGCTAGAGTAAGTAGTTCGCCAGTTAATAGTTTGCGCAACGTTGTTGCCATTGC
TACAGGCATCGTGGTGTCACGCTCGTCGTTTGGTATGGCTTCATTCAGCTCCGGTTCCCAACGATCAAGG
CGAGTTACATGATCCCCCATGTTGTGCAAAAAAGCGGTTAGCTCCTTCGGTCCTCCGATCGTTGTCAGAA
GTAAGTTGGCCGCAGTGTTATCACTCATGGTTATGGCAGCACTGCATAATTCTCTTACTGTCATGCCATC
CGTAAGATGCTTTTCTGTGACTGGTGAGTACTCAACCAAGTCATTCTGAGAATAGTGTATGCGGCGACCG
AGTTGCTCTTGCCCGGCGTCAATACGGGATAATACCGCGCCACATAGCAGAACTTTAAAAGTGCTCATCA
TTGGAAAACGTTCTTCGGGGCGAAAACTCTCAAGGATCTTACCGCTGTTGAGATCCAGTTCGATGTAACC
CACTCGTGCACCCAACTGATCTTCAGCATCTTTTACTTTCACCAGCGTTTCTGGGTGAGCAAAAACAGGA
AGGCAAAATGCCGCAAAAAAGGGAATAAGGGCGACACGGAAATGTTGAATACTCATACTCTTCCTTTTTC
AATATTATTGAAGCATTTATCAGGGTTATTGTCTCATGAGCGGATACATATTTGAATGTATTTAGAAAAA
TAAACAAATAGGGGTTCCGCGCACATTTCCCCGAAAAGTGCCACCTGACGTC
