>Addgene plasmid #30093 | HL 3904 (=HL 770 + pHL 991) | depositor partial sequence | sequence record 36938 | rhyB
GCGATCAGGAAGACCCTCGCGGAGAACCTGAAAGCACGACATTGCTCACATTGCTTCCAGTATTACTTAG
CCAGCCGGGTGCTGGCTTTTTTTTTGATCTTTCGTTCTCAATTTATCCAC
