>Addgene plasmid #30093 | HL 3904 (=HL 770 + pHL 991) | depositor partial sequence | sequence record 36939 | hfq
TAAGGAGGAAAAAAAATGGCTAAGGGGCAATCTTTACAAGATCCGTTCCTGAACGCACTGCGTCGGGAAC
GTGTTCCAGTTTCTATTTATTTGGTGAATGGTATTAAGCTGCAAGGGCAAATCGAGTCTTTTGATCAGTT
CGTGATCCTGTTGAAAAACACGGTCAGCCAGATGGTTTACAAGCACGCGATTTCTACTGTTGTCCCGTCT
CGCCCGGTTTCTCATCACAGTAACAACGCCGGTGGCGGTACCAGCAGTAACTACCATCATGGTAGCAGCG
CGCAGAATACTTCCGCGCAACAGGACAGCGAAGAAACCGAATAA
