>Addgene plasmid #30093 | HL 3904 (=HL 770 + pHL 991) | depositor partial sequence | sequence record 36940 | sodB
CATACGCACAATAAGGCTATTGTACGTATGCAAATTAATAATAAAGGAGAGTAGCAATGTCATTCGAATT
ACCTGCACTACCATATGCTAAAGATGCTCTGGCACCGCACATTTCTGCGGAAACCATCGAGTATCACTAC
GGCAAGCACCATCAGACTTATGTCACTAACCTGAACAACCTGATTAAAGGTACCGCG
