>Addgene plasmid #30093 | HL 3904 (=HL 770 + pHL 991) | addgene partial sequence | sequence record 37434 | pBR322ori-F 5'-GGGAAACGCCTGGTATCTTT-3'
GAGCGTCGATTTTTGTGATGCTCGTCAGGGGGGCGGAGCCTATGGAAAAACGCCAGCAACGCGGCCTTTT
TACGGTTCCTGGCCTTTTGCTGGCCTTTTGCTCACATGTTCTTTCCTGCGTTATCCCCTGATTCTGTGGA
TAACCGTATTACCGCCTTTGAGTGAGCTGATACCGCTCGCCGCAGCCGAACGCCCTAGGTCTAGGGCGGC
GGATTTGTCCTACTCAGGAGAGCGTTCACCGACAAACAACAGATAAAACGAAAGGCCCAGTCTTTCGACT
GAGCCTTTCGTTTTATTTGATGCCTCTAGCACGCGTACCATGGGCCCTTATTCGGTTTCTTCGCTGTCCT
GTTGCGCGGAAGTATTCTGCGCGCTGCTACCATGATGGTAGTTACTGCTGGTACCGCCACCGGCGTTGTT
ACTGTGATGAGAAACCGGGCGAGACGGGACAACAGTAGAAATCGCGTGCTTGTAAACCATCTGGCTGACC
GTGTTTTTCAACAGGATCACGAACTGATCAAAAGACTCGATTTGCCCTTGCAGCTTAATACCATTCACCA
AATAAATAGAAACTGGAACACGTTCCCGACGCAGTGCGTTCAGGAACGGATCTTGTAAAGATTGCCCCTT
AGCCATTTTTTTTCCTCCTTACCCGGGAGTATCTTGTTATCCGCTCACAATGTCAATGTTATCCGCTCAC
ATTTATGGATCGAATTCACTGCTCACAAGAAAAAAGGCACGTCATCTGACGTGCCTTTTTTATTTGTACT
ACCCTGTACG
