[The description below was written by a language model from this plasmid's Addgene catalogue record.]
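Description:
HL 3904 is the designation for the E. coli strain HL 770 carrying plasmid pHL 991, a bacterial expression and synthetic-biology construct built on a modified pZ-system backbone. The roughly 2 kb backbone supplies a ColE1-type origin, giving high copy number, and an ampicillin resistance marker for selection. The record notes that the plasmid is maintained in HL 770 and may depend on that particular host, though it does not describe the strain's genotype.

The approximately 2.4 kb insert, cloned between AatII and ApaI sites that both remain intact, contains three E. coli-derived expression units. The small regulatory RNA RyhB (written "RhyB" in the record) is driven by PLtetO-1, a phage lambda PL-derived promoter carrying Tet operators. The RNA chaperone gene hfq is driven by PLlacO-1, the corresponding Lac-operator version. A sodB::gfp fusion, in which GFP is attached at the C-terminal end, is driven by a promoter listed as PLtetO-1m9, apparently a variant of PLtetO-1 whose specific changes are not stated. In hosts that supply TetR and LacI, promoters of this family are typically tunable with anhydrotetracycline and IPTG.

RyhB is known to pair with the sodB transcript in an Hfq-dependent manner and repress it, so the GFP fusion serves as a fluorescent readout of small RNA silencing, while sRNA and Hfq levels can be set separately. This design fits the associated study of how competition for limited Hfq disrupts small RNA signalling. No feature table was provided, so details such as terminators and ribosome binding sites cannot be confirmed.
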