Addgene plasmid #30093: HL 3904 (=HL 770 + pHL 991)
Depositing lab: Han Lim. Depositing organization: University of California, Berkeley. Publication: Disruption of small RNA signaling caused by competition for Hfq. Hussein R, Lim HN. Proc Natl Acad Sci U S A. 2011 Jan 18;108(3):1110-5. doi: 10.1073/pnas.1010082108. Epub 2010 Dec 28. PubMed 21189298.
Backbone
  Vector backbone: ColE (from pZ system) + AmpR
  Backbone manufacturer: Lim Lab (modified from Rolf Lutz and Hermann Bujard, 1997)
  Backbone size w/o insert (bp): 2000
  Vector type: Bacterial Expression, Synthetic Biology
Growth in bacteria
  Bacterial resistance: Ampicillin, 100 μg/mL
  Growth temperature: 37°C
  Growth strain: HL 770
  Copy number: High Copy
Gene/Insert
  Gene/Insert name: pLtetO-1:RhyB, pLlacO-1:hfq, pLtetO-1m9:sodB::gfp
  Species: E. coli
  Insert size (bp): 2400
  Tag / fusion protein: GFP (C terminal on backbone)
  Cloning method: Restriction Enzyme; 5′ cloning site AatII (not destroyed); 3′ cloning site ApaI (not destroyed)
  Sequencing primers: 5′ ctcatgagcggatacat atttgaa; 3′ agctgatacc gctcgccgca gccgaacg
Terms and licenses: Academic/Nonprofit Terms; Industry Terms: Not Available to Industry
Depositor comments: Please note that this plasmid may require a unique bacterial strain, so make sure to confirm that you can also obtain the appropriate growth strain. Please contact us or contact our distributors if you have any questions.
How to cite: HL 3904 (=HL 770 + pHL 991) was a gift from Han Lim (Addgene plasmid # 30093 ; http://n2t.net/addgene:30093 ; RRID:Addgene_30093)
